>Addgene plasmid #207158 | pcDNA3.1(+)GαsL-260-NLuc | addgene full sequence | sequence record 410280 | Addgene NGS Result
GACGGATCGGGAGATCTCCCGATCCCCTATGGTGCACTCTCAGTACAATCTGCTCTGATGCCGCATAGTT
AAGCCAGTATCTGCTCCCTGCTTGTGTGTTGGAGGTCGCTGAGTAGTGCGCGAGCAAAATTTAAGCTACA
ACAAGGCAAGGCTTGACCGACAATTGCATGAAGAATCTGCTTAGGGTTAGGCGTTTTGCGCTGCTTCGCG
ATGTACGGGCCAGATATACGCGTTGACATTGATTATTGACTAGTTATTAATAGTAATCAATTACGGGGTC
ATTAGTTCATAGCCCATATATGGAGTTCCGCGTTACATAACTTACGGTAAATGGCCCGCCTGGCTGACCG
CCCAACGACCCCCGCCCATTGACGTCAATAATGACGTATGTTCCCATAGTAACGCCAATAGGGACTTTCC
ATTGACGTCAATGGGTGGAGTATTTACGGTAAACTGCCCACTTGGCAGTACATCAAGTGTATCATATGCC
AAGTACGCCCCCTATTGACGTCAATGACGGTAAATGGCCCGCCTGGCATTATGCCCAGTACATGACCTTA
TGGGACTTTCCTACTTGGCAGTACATCTACGTATTAGTCATCGCTATTACCATGGTGATGCGGTTTTGGC
AGTACATCAATGGGCGTGGATAGCGGTTTGACTCACGGGGATTTCCAAGTCTCCACCCCATTGACGTCAA
TGGGAGTTTGTTTTGGCACCAAAATCAACGGGACTTTCCAAAATGTCGTAACAACTCCGCCCCATTGACG
CAAATGGGCGGTAGGCGTGTACGGTGGGAGGTCTATATAAGCAGAGCTCTCTGGCTAACTAGAGAACCCA
CTGCTTACTGGCTTATCGAAATTAATACGACTCACTATAGGGAGACCCAAGCTGGCTAGCGTTTAAACTT
AAGCTTGGTACCACCATGGGCTGCCTCGGGAACAGTAAGACCGAGGACCAGCGCAACGAGGAGAAGGCGC
AGCGTGAGGCCAACAAAAAGATCGAGAAGCAGCTGCAGAAGGACAAGCAGGTCTACCGGGCCACGCACCG
CCTGCTGCTGCTGGGTGCTGGAGAATCTGGTAAAAGCACCATTGTGAAGCAGATGAGGATCCTGCATGTT
AATGGGTTTAATGGAGAGGGCGGCGAAGAGGACCCGCAGGCTGCAAGGAGCAACAGCGATGGTGAGAAGG
CAACCAAAGTGCAGGACATCAAAAACAACCTGAAAGAGGCGATTGAAACCATTGTGGCCGCCATGAGCAA
CCTGGTGCCCCCCGTGGAGCTGGCCAACCCCGAGAACCAGTTCAGAGTGGACTACATCCTGAGTGTGATG
AACGTGCCTGACTTTGACTTCCCTCCCGAATTCTATGAGCATGCCAAGGCTCTGTGGGAGGATGAAGGAG
TGCGTGCCTGCTACGAACGCTCCAACGAGTACCAGCTGATTGACTGTGCCCAGTACTTCCTGGACAAGAT
CGACGTGATCAAGCAGGCTGACTATGTGCCGAGCGATCAGGACCTGCTTCGCTGCCGTGTCCTGACTTCT
GGAATCTTTGAGACCAAGTTCCAGGTGGACAAAGTCAACTTCCACATGTTTGACGTGGGTGGCCAGCGCG
ATGAACGCCGCAAGTGGATCCAGTGCTTCAACGATGTGACTGCCATCATCTTCGTGGTGGCCAGCAGCAG
CTACAACATGGTCATCCGGGAGGACAGCGGCGGCGGCGGCAGCGTCTTCACACTCGAAGATTTCGTTGGG
GACTGGCGACAGACAGCCGGCTACAACCTGGACCAAGTCCTTGAACAGGGAGGTGTGTCCAGTTTGTTTC
AGAATCTCGGGGTGTCCGTAACTCCGATCCAAAGGATTGTCCTGAGCGGTGAAAATGGGCTGAAGATCGA
CATCCATGTCATCATCCCGTATGAAGGTCTGAGCGGCGACCAAATGGGCCAGATCGAAAAAATTTTTAAG
GTGGTGTACCCTGTGGATGATCATCACTTTAAGGTGATCCTGCACTATGGCACACTGGTAATCGACGGGG
TTACGCCGAACATGATCGACTATTTCGGACGGCCGTATGAAGGCATCGCCGTGTTCGACGGCAAAAAGAT
CACTGTAACAGGGACCCTGTGGAACGGCAACAAAATTATCGACGAGCGCCTGATCAACCCCGACGGCTCC
CTGCTGTTCCGAGTAACCATCAACGGAGTGACCGGCTGGCGGCTGTGCGAACGCATTCTGGCGAGCGGCG
GCGGCGGCAGCAACCAGACCAACCGCCTGCAGGAGGCTCTGAACCTCTTCAAGAGCATCTGGAACAACAG
ATGGCTGCGCACCATCTCTGTGATCCTGTTCCTCAACAAGCAAGATCTGCTCGCTGAGAAAGTCCTTGCT
GGGAAATCGAAGATTGAGGACTACTTTCCAGAATTTGCTCGCTACACTACTCCTGAGGATGCTACTCCCG
AGCCCGGAGAGGACCCACGCGTGACCCGGGCCAAGTACTTCATTCGAGATGAGTTTCTGAGGATCAGCAC
TGCCAGTGGAGATGGGCGTCACTACTGCTACCCTCATTTCACCTGCGCTGTGGACACTGAGAACATCCGC
CGTGTGTTCAACGACTGCCGTGACATCATTCAGCGCATGCACCTTCGTCAGTACGAGCTGCTCTAACTCG
AGTCTAGAGGGCCCGTTTAAACCCGCTGATCAGCCTCGACTGTGCCTTCTAGTTGCCAGCCATCTGTTGT
TTGCCCCTCCCCCGTGCCTTCCTTGACCCTGGAAGGTGCCACTCCCACTGTCCTTTCCTAATAAAATGAG
GAAATTGCATCGCATTGTCTGAGTAGGTGTCATTCTATTCTGGGGGGTGGGGTGGGGCAGGACAGCAAGG
GGGAGGATTGGGAAGACAATAGCAGGCATGCTGGGGATGCGGTGGGCTCTATGGCTTCTGAGGCGGAAAG
AACCAGCTGGGGCTCTAGGGGGTATCCCC
[124 nt withheld, positions 2970-3093]
C
[91 nt withheld, positions 3095-3185]
A
[49 nt withheld, positions 3187-3235]
CCTTTGACGTTGGAGTCCACGTTCTTT
[37 nt withheld, positions 3263-3299]
ACCCTATCTCGGTCTATTCTTTTGATTTATAAGGGATTTTGCCGATTTCGGCCTATTGGTTAAAAAATGA
GCTGATTTAACAAAAATTTAACGCGAATTAATTCTGTGGAATGTGTGTCAGTTAGGGTGTGGAAAGTCCC
CAGGCTCCCCAGCAGGCAGAAGTATGCAAAGCATGCATCTCAATTAGTCAGCAACCAGGTGTGGAAAGTC
CCCAGGCTCCCCAGCAGGCAGAAGTATGCAAAGCATGCATCTCAATTAGTCAGCAACCATAGTCCCGCCC
CTAACTCCGCCCATCCCGCCCCTAACTCCGCCCAGTTCCGCCCATTCTCCGCCCCATGGCTGACTAATTT
TTTTTATTTATGCAGAGGCCGAGGCCGCCTCTGCCTCTGAGCTATTCCAGAAGTAGTGAGGAGGCTTTTT
TGGAGGCCTAGGCTTTTGCAAAAAGCTCCCGGGAGCTTGTATATCCATTTTCGGATCTGATCAAGAGACA
GGATGAGGATCGTTTCGCATGATTGAACAAGATGGATTGCACGCAGGTTCTCCGGCCGCTTGGGTGGAGA
GGCTATTCGGCTATGACTGGGCACAACAGACAATCGGCTGCTCTGATGCCGCCGTGTTCCGGCTGTCAGC
GCAGGGGCGCCCGGTTCTTTTTGTCAAGACCGACCTGTCCGGTGCCCTGAATGAACTGCAGGACGAGGCA
GCGCGGCTATCGTGGCTGGCCACGACGGGCGTTCCTTGCGCAGCTGTGCTCGACGTTGTCACTGAAGCGG
GAAGGGACTGGCTGCTATTGGGCGAAGTGCCGGGGCAGGATCTCCTGTCATCTCACCTTGCTCCTGCCGA
GAAAGTATCCATCATGGCTGATGCAATGCGGCGGCTGCATACGCTTGATCCGGCTACCTGCCCATTCGAC
CACCAAGCGAAACATCGCATCGAGCGAGCACGTACTCGGATGGAAGCCGGTCTTGTCGATCAGGATGATC
TGGACGAAGAGCATCAGGGGCTCGCGCCAGCCGAACTGTTCGCCAGGCTCAAGGCGCGCATGCCCGACGG
CGAGGATCTCGTCGTGACCCATGGCGATGCCTGCTTGCCGAATATCATGGTGGAAAATGGCCGCTTTTCT
GGATTCATCGACTGTGGCCGGCTGGGTGTGGCGGACCGCTATCAGGACATAGCGTTGGCTACCCGTGATA
TTGCTGAAGAGCTTGGCGGCGAATGGGCTGACCGCTTCCTCGTGCTTTACGGTATCGCCGCTCCCGATTC
GCAGCGCATCGCCTTCTATCGCCTTCTTGACGAGTTCTTCTGAGCGGGACTCTGGGGTTCGAAATGACCG
ACCAAGCGACGCCCAACCTGCCATCACGAGATTTCGATTCCACCGCCGCCTTCTATGAAAGGTTGGGCTT
CGGAATCGTTTTCCGGGACGCCGGCTGGATGATCCTCCAGCGCGGGGATCTCATGCTGGAGTTCTTCGCC
CACCCCAACTTGTTTATTGCAGCTTATAATGGTTACAAATAAAGCAATAGCATCACAAATTTCACAAATA
AAGCATTTTTTTCACTGCATTCTAGTTGTGGTTTGTCCAAACTCATCAATGTATCTTATCATGTCTGTAT
ACCGTCGACCTCTAGCTAGAGCTTGGCGTAATCATGGTCATAGCTGTTTCCTGTGTGAAATTGTTATCCG
CTCACAATTCCACACAACATACGAGCCGGAAGCATAAAGTGTAAAGCCTGGGGTGCCTAATGAGTGAGCT
AACTCACATTAATTGCGTTGCGCTCACTGCCCGCTTTCCAGTCGGGAAACCTGTCGTGCCAGCTGCATTA
ATGAATCGGCCAACGCGCGGGGAGAGGCGGTTTGCGTATTGGGCGCTCTTCCGCTTCCTCGCTCACTGAC
TCGCTGCGCTCGGTCGTTCGGCTGCGGCGAGCGGTATCAGCTCACTCAAAGGCGGTAATACGGTTATCCA
CAGAATCAGGGGATAACGCAGGAAAGAACATGTGAGCAAAAGGCCAGCAAAAGGCCAGGAACCGTAAAAA
GGCCGCGTTGCTGGCGTTTTTCCATAGGCTCCGCCCCCCTGACGAGCATCACAAAAATCGACGCTCAAGT
CAGAGGTGGCGAAACCCGACAGGACTATAAAGATACCAGGCGTTTCCCCCTGGAAGCTCCCTCGTGCGCT
CTCCTGTTCCGACCCTGCCGCTTACCGGATACCTGTCCGCCTTTCTCCCTTCGGGAAGCGTGGCGCTTTC
TCATAGCTCACGCTGTAGGTATCTCAGTTCGGTGTAGGTCGTTCGCTCCAAGCTGGGCTGTGTGCACGAA
CCCCCCGTTCAGCCCGACCGCTGCGCCTTATCCGGTAACTATCGTCTTGAGTCCAACCCGGTAAGACACG
ACTTATCGCCACTGGCAGCAGCCACTGGTAACAGGATTAGCAGAGCGAGGTATGTAGGCGGTGCTACAGA
GTTCTTGAAGTGGTGGCCTAACTACGGCTACACTAGAAGAACAGTATTTGGTATCTGCGCTCTGCTGAAG
CCAGTTACCTTCGGAAAAAGAGTTGGTAGCTCTTGATCCGGCAAACAAACCACCGCTGGTAGCGGTGGTT
TTTTTGTTTGCAAGCAGCAGATTACGCGCAGAAAAAAAGGATCTCAAGAAGATCCTTTGATCTTTTCTAC
GGGGTCTGACGCTCAGTGGAACGAAAACTCACGTTAAGGGATTTTGGTCATGAGATTATCAAAAAGGATC
TTCACCTAGATCCTTTTAAATTAAAAATGAAGTTTTAAATCAATCTAAAGTATATATGAGTAAACTTGGT
CTGACAGTTACCAATGCTTAATCAGTGAGGCACCTATCTCAGCGATCTGTCTATTTCGTTCATCCATAGT
TGCCTGACTCCCCGTCGTGTAGATAACTACGATACGGGAGGGCTTACCATCTGGCCCCAGTGCTGCAATG
ATACCGCGAGACCCACGCTCACCGGCTCCAGATTTATCAGCAATAAACCAGCCAGCCGGAAGGGCCGAGC
GCAGAAGTGGTCCTGCAACTTTATCCGCCTCCATCCAGTCTATTAATTGTTGCCGGGAAGCTAGAGTAAG
TAGTTCGCCAGTTAATAGTTTGCGCAACGTTGTTGCCATTGCTACAGGCATCGTGGTGTCACGCTCGTCG
TTTGGTATGGCTTCATTCAGCTCCGGTTCCCAACGATCAAGGCGAGTTACATGATCCCCCATGTTGTGCA
AAAAAGCGGTTAGCTCCTTCGGTCCTCCGATCGTTGTCAGAAGTAAGTTGGCCGCAGTGTTATCACTCAT
GGTTATGGCAGCACTGCATAATTCTCTTACTGTCATGCCATCCGTAAGATGCTTTTCTGTGACTGGTGAG
TACTCAACCAAGTCATTCTGAGAATAGTGTATGCGGCGACCGAGTTGCTCTTGCCCGGCGTCAATACGGG
ATAATACCGCGCCACATAGCAGAACTTTAAAAGTGCTCATCATTGGAAAACGTTCTTCGGGGCGAAAACT
CTCAAGGATCTTACCGCTGTTGAGATCCAGTTCGATGTAACCCACTCGTGCACCCAACTGATCTTCAGCA
TCTTTTACTTTCACCAGCGTTTCTGGGTGAGCAAAAACAGGAAGGCAAAATGCCGCAAAAAAGGGAATAA
GGGCGACACGGAAATGTTGAATACTCATACTCTTCCTTTTTCAATATTATTGAAGCATTTATCAGGGTTA
TTGTCTCATGAGCGGATACATATTTGAATGTATTTAGAAAAATAAACAAATAGGGGTTCCGCGCACATTT
CCCCGAAAAGTGCCACCTGACGTC
Features (pLannotate 1.2.2; 20 found; start..end, strand, type, name):
     28..80      -  misc_feature   bom (fragment): basis of mobility region from pBR322
    235..614     +  enhancer       CMV enhancer: human cytomegalovirus immediate early enhancer
    615..818     +  promoter       CMV promoter: human cytomegalovirus (CMV) immediate early promoter
    814..847     +  LTR            5' LTR (truncated) (fragment): truncated 5' long terminal repeat (LTR) from HIV-1
    863..881     +  promoter       T7 promoter: promoter for bacteriophage T7 RNA polymerase
   1724..2233    +  CDS            Nluc: NanoLuc® luciferase human codon-optimized
   2700..2924    +  polyA_signal   bGH poly(A) signal: bovine growth hormone polyadenylation signal
   2928..2949    +  promoter       SV40 promoter (fragment): SV40 enhancer and early promoter
   2970..3398    +  rep_origin     f1 ori (sequence partly withheld): f1 bacteriophage origin of replication; arrow indicates direction of (+) strand synthesis
   3412..3741    +  promoter       SV40 promoter: SV40 enhancer and early promoter
   3808..4599    +  CDS            neo: KKA2_KLEPN - Also known as kan, nptII. Experimental evidence at protein level: Swiss-Prot protein existence level 1. Resistance to kanamycin, neomycin, paromomycin, ribostamycin, butirosin and gentamicin B. From Klebsiella pneumoniae.
   4623..4781    +  CDS            ble (fragment): BLE_KLEPN - Experimental evidence at protein level: Swiss-Prot protein existence level 1. Binding protein with a strong affinity to the bleomycin family of antibiotics. Binds to CL990; an antimitotic-antibiotic compound. From Klebsiella pneumoniae.
   4776..4897    +  polyA_signal   SV40 poly(A) signal: SV40 polyadenylation signal
   4970..4986    -  protein_bind   lac operator: The lac repressor binds to the lac operator to inhibit transcription in E. coli. This inhibition can be relieved by adding lactose or isopropyl-β-D-thiogalactopyranoside (IPTG). lac repressor encoded by lacI
   4994..5024    -  promoter       lac promoter: promoter for the E. coli lac operon
   5039..5060    -  protein_bind   CAP binding site: CAP binding activates transcription in the presence of cAMP. E. coli catabolite activator protein
   5073..5165    -  CDS            lacI (fragment): lac repressor; lacI; The lac repressor binds to the lac operator to inhibit transcription in E. coli. This inhibition can be relieved by adding lactose or isopropyl-β-D-thiogalactopyranoside (IPTG).
   5348..5936    -  rep_origin     ori: high-copy-number ColE1/pMB1/pBR322/pUC origin of replication
   6107..6967    -  CDS            AmpR: β-lactamase; bla; confers resistance to ampicillin, carbenicillin, and related antibiotics
   6968..7072    -  promoter       AmpR promoter: bla
