[The description below was written by a language model from this plasmid's Addgene catalogue record and pLannotate feature annotations shown in this document.]
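Description:
pcDNA3.1(+)GαsL-260-NLuc is a mammalian expression plasmid built on the pcDNA3.1 backbone that encodes the long transcript variant of human GNAS (the stimulatory G protein alpha subunit, Gαs) carrying an internal NanoLuc luciferase tag. According to the record, NLuc is inserted within the Gαs coding sequence at position 260 rather than fused to a terminus. The feature table agrees with this: the human codon-optimized Nluc CDS sits well downstream of the promoter and well upstream of the polyadenylation signal. The unannotated sequence on either side of it presumably corresponds to the GNAS portions, which the annotation tool did not label. Expression is driven by the CMV immediate early enhancer and promoter and terminated by the bGH poly(A) signal. A T7 promoter lies just upstream of the insert.

The plasmid is propagated in E. coli through a high-copy ColE1/pUC-type origin with ampicillin selection (AmpR under its own bla promoter), and it also carries an f1 origin. For selection in mammalian cells, an SV40 early promoter drives the neo (nptII) gene, followed by an SV40 poly(A) signal. The small fragments annotated as HIV-1 LTR, ble, lacI and the lac promoter and operator region appear to be backbone remnants or short matches rather than functional parts of the design.

The construct is the luminescent donor component of REGA-SIGN, a set of NanoBRET-based G protein biosensors. It is meant to be co-expressed with Gγ1 labelled with the acceptor fluorophore LSS-mKATE2. In sensors of this kind, energy transfer between the tagged Gα and Gγ subunits reports on the state of the heterotrimer, so changes in BRET signal can be used to monitor Gs activation.
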