Addgene plasmid #207158: pcDNA3.1(+)GαsL-260-NLuc
Purpose: Part of REGA-SIGN, a NanoBRET-based G protein biosensor. It encodes long transcript variant of GNAS tagged with NanoLuciferase and is meant to be paired with Ggamma1 labeled with LSS-mKATE2
Depositing lab: Dominique Schols & Tom Van Loy. Publication: REGA-SIGN: Development of a Novel Set of NanoBRET-Based G Protein Biosensors. Boon K, Vanalken N, Meyen E, Schols D, Van Loy T. Biosensors (Basel). 2023 Jul 28;13(8):767. doi: 10.3390/bios13080767. PubMed 37622853.
Backbone
  Vector backbone: pcDNA3.1
  Vector type: Mammalian Expression
Growth in bacteria
  Bacterial resistance: Ampicillin, 100 μg/mL
  Growth temperature: 37°C
  Growth strain: NEB Stable
  Copy number: High Copy
Gene/Insert
  Gene/Insert name: GNAS
  Species: H. sapiens (human)
  Mutation: NLuc inserted at position D(260)N
  Entrez Gene: GNAS (a.k.a. AHO, AIMAH1, C20orf45, GNAS1, GPSA, GSA, GSP, NESP, PITA3, POH, SCG6, SgVI)
  Cloning method: Unknown
Terms and licenses: Academic/Nonprofit Terms; Industry Terms: Not Available to Industry
How to cite: pcDNA3.1(+)GαsL-260-NLuc was a gift from Dominique Schols & Tom Van Loy (Addgene plasmid # 207158 ; http://n2t.net/addgene:207158 ; RRID:Addgene_207158)
